>Addgene plasmid #67882 | pSIM24-GUS | addgene full sequence | sequence record 351299 | Addgene NGS Result
GAGCTCCTGCAGTCTAGAGCTTTCGTTCGTATCATCGGTTTCGACAACGTTCGTCAAGTTCAATGCATCA
GTTTCATTGCGCACACACCAGAATCCTACTGAGTTTGAGTATTATGGCATTGGGAAAACTGTTTTTCTTG
TACCATTTGTTGTGCTTGTAATTTACTGTGTTTTTTATTCGGTTTTCGCTATCGAACTGTGAAATGGAAA
TGGATGGAGAAGAGTTAATGAATGATATGGTCCTTTTGTTCATTCTCAAATTAATATTATTTGTTTTTTC
TCTTATTTGTTGTGTGTTGAATTTGAAATTATAAGAGATATGCAAACATTTTGTTTTGAGTAAAAATGTG
TCAAATCGTGGCCTCTAATGACCGAAGTTAATATGAGGAGTAAAACACTTGTAGTTGTACCATTATGCTT
ATTCACTAGGCAACAAATATATTTTCAGACCTAGAAAAGCTGCAAATGTTACTGAATACAAGTATGTCCT
CTTGTGTTTTAGACATTTATGAACTTTCCTTTATGTAATTTTCCAGAATCCTTGTCAGATTCTAATCATT
GCTTTATAATTATAGTTATACTCATGGATTTGTAGTTGAGTATGAAAATATTTTTTAATGCATTTTATGA
CTTGCCAATTGATTGACAACATGCATCAATCGATACTAGTCTAGTAACATAGATGACACCGCGAGCGATA
ATTTATCCTAGTTTGCGAGCTATATTTTGTTTTCTATCGCGTATTAAATGTATAATTGCGGGACTCTAAT
CATAAAAACCCATCTCATAAATAACGTCATGCATTACATGTTAATTATTACATGCTTAACGTAATTCAAC
AGAAATTATATGATAATCATCGCAAGACCGGCAACAGGATTCAATCTTAAGAAACTTTATTGCCAAATGT
TTGAACGATTCAGAAGAACTCATCGAGGAGCCTGTAGAAAGCAATCCTTTGGGAATCTGGAGCAGCAATT
CCGTAAAGCACAAGGAATCTATCAGCCCACTCTCCACCAAGTTCTTCAGCAATATCCCTAGTAGCGAGAG
CAATATCCTGATACCTATCAGCAACTCCAAGCCTTCCGCAATCAATGAATCCAGAAAACCTTCCGTTCTC
CACCATAATGTTTGGAAGGCAAGCATCACCATGAGTAACAACAAGATCCTCACCATCTGGCATTCTAGCC
TTGAGCCTAGCAAAAAGTTCAGCTGGAGCCAATCCTTGATGTTCCTCATCAAGATCATCCTGATCCACAA
GTCCAGCTTCCATCCTAGTTCTAGCCCTTTCAATTCTGTGCTTAGCTTGGTGATCAAATGGGCAAGTAGC
AGGATCAAGAGTGTGAAGCCTTCTCATAGCATCAGCCATAATGGAAACCTTCTCAGCTGGAGCAAGGTGT
GAAGAAAGCAAATCTTGTCCTGGAACCTCTCCCAAAAGAAGCCAATCTCTTCCAGCCTCAGTAACAACAT
CAAGAACAGCAGCGCATGGAACACCAGTAGTAGCAAGCCAAGAAAGTCTAGCAGCCTCATCTTGAAGCTC
ATTAAGAGCACCAGAAAGATCAGTCTTAACGAAAAGAACTGGCCTTCCCTGAGCAGAAAGCCTAAAAACA
GCAGCATCAGAGCATCCAATAGTCTGTTGAGCCCAATCGTATCCAAAAAGCCTCTCAACCCAAGCAGCAG
GACTTCCAGCATGAAGTCCATCTTGCTCAATTCCCATTTGAGAGTGAATATGAGACTCTAATTGGATACC
GAGGGGAATTTATGGAACGTCAGTGGAGCATTTTTGACAAGAAATATTTGCTAGCTGATAGTGACCTTAG
GCGACTTTTGAACGCGCAATAATGGTTTCTGACGTATGTGCTTAGCTCATTAAACTCCAGAAACCCGCGG
CTCAGTGGCTCCTTCAACGTTGCGGTTCTGTCAGTTCCAAACGTAAAACGGCTTGTCCCGCGTCATCGGC
GGGGGTCATAACGTGACTCCCTTAATTCTCCGCTCATGATCAGATCTGGTGACCCCTATGTAAGGGGCCG
GCCATTTAAATTCGCGATTAATTAACCTGTGGTTGGCATGCACATACAAATGGACGAACGGATAAACCTT
TTCACGCCCTTTTAAATATCCGATTATTCTAATAAACGCTCTTTTCTCTTAGGTTTACCCGCCAATATAT
CCTGTCAAACACTGATAGTTTAAACTGAAGGCGGGAAACGACAATCTGATATCGCGCGCGGTACCTGAGC
AAAAGGCCAGCAAAAGGCCAGGAACCGTAAAAAGGCCGCGTTGCTGGCGTTTTTCCATAGGCTCCGCCCC
CCTGACGAGCATCACAAAAATCGACGCTCAAGTCAGAGGTGGCGAAACCCGACAGGACTATAAAGATACC
AGGCGTTTCCCCCTGGAAGCTCCCTCGTGCGCTCTCCTGTTCCGACCCTGCCGCTTACCGGATACCTGTC
CGCCTTTCTCCCTTCGGGAAGCGTGGCGCTTTCTCATAGCTCACGCTGTAGGTATCTCAGTTCGGTGTAG
GTCGTTCGCTCCAAGCTGGGCTGTGTGCACGAACCCCCCGTTCAGCCCGACCGCTGCGCCTTATCCGGTA
ACTATCGTCTTGAGTCCAACCCGGTAAGACACGACTTATCGCCACTGGCAGCAGCCACTGGTAACAGGAT
TAGCAGAGCGAGGTATGTAGGCGGTGCTACAGAGTTCTTGAAGTGGTGGCCTAACTACGGCTACACTAGA
AGAACAGTATTTGGTATCTGCGCTCTGCTGAAGCCAGTTACCTTCGGAAAAAGAGTTGGTAGCTCTTGAT
CCGGCAAACAAACCACCGCTGGTAGCGGTGGTTTTTTTGTTTGCAAGCAGCAGATTACGCGCAGAAAAAA
AGGATCTCAAGAAGATCCTTTGATCTTTTCTACGGGGTCTGACGCTCAGTGGAACGAAAACTCACGTTAA
GGGATTTTGGTCATGAGATTATCAAAAAGGATCTTCACCTAGATCCTTTTAAATTAAAAATGAAGTTTTA
AATCAATCTAAAGTATATATGAGTAAACTTGGTCTGACAGTTACCAATGCTTAATCAGTGAGGCACCTAT
CTCAGCGATCTGTCTATTTCGTTCATCCATAGTTGCCTGACTCCCCGTCGTGTAGATAACTACGATACGG
GAGGGCTTACCATCTGGCCCCAGTGCTGCAATGATACCGCGAGAACCACGCTCACCGGCTCCAGATTTAT
CAGCAATAAACCAGCCAGCCGGAAGGGCCGAGCGCAGAAGTGGTCCTGCAACTTTATCCGCCTCCATCCA
GTCTATTAATTGTTGCCGGGAAGCTAGAGTAAGTAGTTCGCCAGTTAATAGTTTGCGCAACGTTGTTGCC
ATTGCTACAGGCATCGTGGTGTCACGCTCGTCGTTTGGTATGGCTTCATTCAGCTCCGGTTCCCAACGAT
CAAGGCGAGTTACATGATCCCCCATGTTGTGCAAAAAAGCGGTTAGCTCCTTCGGTCCTCCGATCGTTGT
CAGAAGTAAGTTGGCCGCAGTGTTATCACTCATGGTTATGGCAGCACTGCATAATTCTCTTACTGTCATG
CCATCCGTAAGATGCTTTTCTGTGACTGGTGAGTACTCAACCAAGTCATTCTGAGAATAGTGTATGCGGC
GACCGAGTTGCTCTTGCCCGGCGTCAATACGGGATAATACCGCGCCACATAGCAGAACTTTAAAAGTGCT
CATCATTGGAAAACGTTCTTCGGGGCGAAAACTCTCAAGGATCTTACCGCTGTTGAGATCCAGTTCGATG
TAACCCACTCGTGCACCCAACTGATCTTCAGCATCTTTTACTTTCACCAGCGTTTCTGGGTGAGCAAAAA
CAGGAAGGCAAAATGCCGCAAAAAAGGGAATAAGGGCGACACAGAAATGTTGAATACTCATACTCTTCCT
TTTTCAATATTATTGAAGCATTTATCAGGGTTATTGTCTCATGAGCGGATACATATTTGAATGTATTTAG
AAAAATAAACAAATAGGGGTTCCGCGCACATTTCCCCGAAAAGTGCCACGGGCCCCGCTCACCGGGCTGG
TTGCCCTCGCCGCTGGGCTGGCGGCCGTCTATGGCCCTGCAAACGCGCCAGAAACGCCGTCGAAGCCGTG
TGCGAGACACCGCGGCCGCCGGCGTTGTGGATACCTCGCGGAAAACTTGGCCCTCACTGACAGATGAGGG
GCGGACGTTGACACTTGAGGGGCCGACTCACCCGGCGCGGCGTTGACAGATGAGGGGCAGGCTCGATTTC
GGCCGGCGACGTGGAGCTGGCCAGCCTCGCAAATCGGCGAAAACGCCTGATTTTACGCGAGTTTCCCACA
GATGATGTGGACAAGCCTGGGGATAAGTGCCCTGCGGTATTGACACTTGAGGGGCGCGACTACTGACAGA
TGAGGGGCGCGATCCTTGACACTTGAGGGGCAGAGTGCTGACAGATGAGGGGCGCACCTATTGACATTTG
AGGGGCTGTCCACAGGCAGAAAATCCAGCATTTGCAAGGGTTTCCGCCCGTTTTTCGGCCACCGCTAACC
TGTCTTTTAACCTGCTTTTAAACCAATATTTATAAACCTTGTTTTTAACCAGGGCTGCGCCCTGTGCGCG
TGACCGCGCACGCCGAAGGGGGGTGCCCCCCCTTCTCGAACCCTCCCGGCCCGCTGTCGACTACCTAGAT
GTGGCGCAACGATGCCGGCGACAAGCAGGAGCGCACCGACTTCTTCCGCATCAAGTGTTTTGGCTCTCAG
GCCGAGGCCCACGGCAAGTATTTGGGCAAGGGGTCGCTGGTATTCGTGCAGGGCAAGATTCGGAATACCA
AGTACGAGAAGGACGGCCAGACGGTCTACGGGACCGACTTCATTGCCGATAAGGTGGATTATCTGGACAC
CAAGGCACCAGGCGGGTCAAATCAGGAATAAGGGCACATTGCCCCGGCGTGAGTCGGGGCAATCCCGCAA
GGAGGGTGAATGAATCGCACCTTCGATCGCAAGGCGTATCGCCAGGAACTGATCGACGCCGGCTTCTCGG
CCGAAGATGCCGAAACGATCGCCTCGCGCACCGTCATGCGTGCCCCGCGCGAAACCTTCCAGTCGGTCGG
CTCGATGGTCCAGCAGGCCACCGCCAAGATCGAACGCGATTCGGTCCAGCTGGCCCCGCCGGCCCTTCCG
GCCCCGTCGGCCGCCGTCGAACGCTCGCGCCGGCTGGAACAGGAAGCCGCCGGCCTGGCCAAGTCGATGA
CCATCGACACCCGCGGCACCATGACCACCAAGAAGCGCAAGACCGCCGGCGAGGATCTGGCCAAGCAGGT
CAGCGAAGCCAAGCAGGCCGCCCTGCTGAAGCATACCAAGCAGCAGATCAAGGAAATGCAGCTGTCGCTG
TTCGACATCGCCCCGTGGCCGGATACCATGCGGGCCATGCCGAATGATACCGCCCGCTCGGCCCTGTTCA
CCACCCGCAATAAGAAGATCCCGCGCGAAGCCCTCCAGAATAAGGTCATCTTCCACGTCAACAAGGATGT
CAAGATCACCTATACCGGCGTCGAACTGCGGGCCGATGATGATGAACTGGTCTGGCAGCAGGTCCTGGAA
TATGCCAAGCGCACCCCGATCGGCGAACCGATCACCTTCACCTTCTATGAACTGTGCCAGGATCTGGGCT
GGTCGATCAATGGCCGCTATTATACCAAGGCCGAAGAATGCCTGTCGCGCCTCCAGGCGACCGCGATGGG
CTTCACCTCGGATCGCGTCGGCCATCTGGAATCGGTCAGCCTGCTGCACCGCTTCCGCGTCCTGGATCGC
GGCAAGAAGACCTCGCGCTGCCAGGTCCTGATCGACGAAGAAATCGTCGTCCTGTTCGCCGGCGATCATT
ATACCAAGTTCATCTGGGAGAAGTATCGCAAGCTGTCGCCGACCGCCCGCCGCATGTTCGATTATTTCTC
GTCGCACCGCGAACCGTATCCGCTGAAGCTGGAAACCTTCCGCCTGATGTGCGGCTCGGATTCGACCCGC
GTCAAGAAGTGGCGCGAACAGGTCGGCGAAGCCTGCGAAGAACTGCGCGGCTCGGGCCTGGTCGAACATG
CCTGGGTCAATGATGATCTGGTCCATTGCAAGCGCTAGGGCCTTGTGGGGTCAGTTCCGGCTGGGGGTTC
AGCCAGCGCTTTACGATATCGGCGCGCGGTACCCAGTACATTAAAAACGTCCGCAATGTGTTATTAAGTT
GTCTAAGCGTCAATTTGTTTACACCACAATATATCCTGCCACCAGCCAGCCAACAGCTCCCCGACCGGCA
GCTCGGCACAAAATCACCACTCGATACAGGCAGCCCATCAGTCCACTAGACCAGTACCTTGGAGGCCTGT
GCGCATCCCAGGGTGGGTCCCGTATACCCCGGGGAATTCGTCAACTTCGTCCACAGACATCAACATCTTA
TCGTCCTTTGAAGATAAGATAATAATGTTGAAGATAAGAGTGGGAGCCCCCACTAAAACATTGCTTTGTC
AAAAGCTAAAAAAGATGATGCCCGACAGCCACTTGTGTGAAGCATGAGAAGCCGGTCCCTCCACTAAGAA
AATTAGTGAAGCATCTTCCAGTGGTCCCTCCACTCACAGCTCAATCAGTGAGCAACAGGACGAAGGAAAT
GACGTAAGCCATGACGTCTAATCCCAACTTCGTCCACAGACATCAACATCTTATCGTCCTTTGAAGATAA
GATAATAATGTTGAAGATAAGAGTGGGAGCCACCACTAAAACATTGCTTTGTCAAAAGCTAAAAAAGATG
ATGCCCGACAGCCACTTGTGTGAAGCATGAGAAGCCGGTCCCTCCACTAAGAAAATTAGTGAAGCATCTT
CCAGTGGTCCCTCCACTCACAGCTCAATCAGTGAGCAACAGGACGAAGGAAATGACGTAAGCCATGACGT
CTAATCCCACAAGAATTTCCTTATATAAGGAACACAAATCAGAAGGAAGAGATCAATCGAAATCAAAATC
GGAATCGAAATCAAAATCGGAATCGAAATCTCTCATCTAAGCTTGGATCCCTCGAGAACCATGGGTTTAC
GTCCTGTAGAAACCCCAACCCGTGAAATCAAAAAACTCGACGGCCTGTGGGCATTCAGTCTGGATCGCGA
AAACTGTGGAATTGATCAGCGTTGGTGGGAAAGCGCGTTACAAGAAAGCCGGGCAATTGCTGTGCCAGGC
AGTTTTAACGATCAGTTCGCCGATGCAGATATTCGTAATTATGCGGGCAACGTCTGGTATCAGCGCGAAG
TCTTTATACCGAAAGGTTGGGCAGGCCAGCGTATCGTGCTGCGTTTCGATGCGGTCACTCATTACGGCAA
AGTGTGGGTCAATAATCAGGAAGTGATGGAGCATCAGGGCGGCTATACGCCATTTGAAGCCGATGTCGCG
CCGTATGTTATTGCCGGGAAAAGTGTACGTATCACCGTTTGTGTGAACAACGAACTGAACTGGCAGACTA
TCCCGCCGGGAATGGTGATTACCGACGAAAACGGCAAGAAAAAGCAGTCTTACTTCCATGATTTCTTTAA
CTATGCCGGAATCCATCGCAGCGTAATGCTCTACACCACGCCGAACACCTGGGTGGACGATATCACCGTG
GTGACGCATGTCGCGCAAGACTGTAACCACGCGTCTGTTGACTGGCAGGTGGTGGCCAATGGTGATGTCA
GCGTTGAACTGCGTGATGCGGATCAACAGGTGGTTGCAACTGGACAAGGCACTAGCGGGACTTTGCAAGT
GGTGAATCCGCACCTCTGGCAACCGGGTGAAGGTTATCTCTATGAACTGTGCGTCACAGCCAAAAGCCAG
ACAGAGTGTGATATCTACCCGCTTCGCGTCGGCATCCGGTCAGTGGCAGTGAAGGGCGAACAGTTCCTGA
TTAACCACAAACCGTTCTACTTTACTGGCTTTGGTCGTCATGAAGATGCGGACTTGCGTGGCAAAGGATT
CGATAACGTGCTGATGGTGCACGACCACGCATTAATGGACTGGATTGGGGCCAACTCCTACCGTACCTCG
CATTACCCTTACGCTGAAGAGATGCTCGACTGGGCAGATGAACATGGCATCGTGGTGATTGATGAAACTG
CTGCTGTCGGCTTTAACCTCTCTTTAGGCATTGGTTTCGAAGCGGGCAACAAGCCGAAAGAACTGTACAG
CGAAGAGGCAGTCAACGGGGAAACTCAGCAAGCGCACTTACAGGCGATTAAAGAGCTGATAGCGCGTGAC
AAAAACCACCCAAGCGTGGTGATGTGGAGTATTGCCAACGAACCGGATACCCGTCCGCAAGGTGCACGGG
AATATTTCGCGCCACTGGCGGAAGCAACGCGTAAACTCGACCCGACGCGTCCGATCACCTGCGTCAATGT
AATGTTCTGCGACGCTCACACCGATACCATCAGCGATCTCTTTGATGTGCTGTGCCTGAACCGTTATTAC
GGATGGTATGTCCAAAGCGGCGATTTGGAAACGGCAGAGAAGGTACTGGAAAAAGAACTTCTGGCCTGGC
AGGAGAAACTGCATCAGCCGATTATCATCACCGAATACGGCGTGGATACGTTAGCCGGGCTGCACTCAAT
GTACACCGACATGTGGAGTGAAGAGTATCAGTGTGCATGGCTGGATATGTATCACCGCGTCTTTGATCGC
GTCAGCGCCGTCGTCGGTGAACAGGTATGGAATTTCGCCGATTTTGCGACCTCGCAAGGCATATTGCGCG
TTGGCGGTAACAAGAAAGGGATCTTCACTCGCGACCGCAAACCGAAGTCGGCGGCTTTTCTGCTGCAAAA
ACGCTGGACTGGCATGAACTTCGGTGAAAAACCGCAGCAGGGAGGCAAACAATGAGTCGAC
Features (pLannotate 1.2.2; 12 found; start..end, strand, type, name):
     18..659     +  terminator     E9 terminator: terminator and polyadenylation signal from the pea rbcS-E9 gene
    670..919     -  terminator     NOS terminator: nopaline synthase terminator and poly(A) signal
    923..1711    -  CDS            neo: KKA2_KLEPN - Also known as kan, nptII. Experimental evidence at protein level: Swiss-Prot protein existence level 1. Resistance to kanamycin, neomycin, paromomycin, ribostamycin, butirosin and gentamicin B. From Klebsiella pneumoniae.
   1739..1918    -  promoter       NOS promoter: nopaline synthase promoter
   2153..2177    -  misc_feature   RB T-DNA repeat: right border repeat from nopaline C58 T-DNA
   2292..2880    -  rep_origin     ori: high-copy-number ColE1/pMB1/pBR322/pUC origin of replication
   3051..3911    -  CDS            AmpR: β-lactamase; bla; confers resistance to ampicillin, carbenicillin, and related antibiotics
   3912..4016    -  promoter       AmpR promoter: bla
   4144..4675    +  rep_origin     oriV: incP origin of replication
   4980..6125    +  CDS            trfA: TRFA_ECOLX - Experimental evidence at protein level: Swiss-Prot protein existence level 1. Also involved in plasmid copy number control, promoting intermolecular coupling of protein bound iterons at oriV, which inhibits replication initiation. From Escherichia coli.
   6247..6271    -  misc_feature   LB T-DNA repeat: left border repeat from nopaline C58 T-DNA
   7067..8875    +  CDS            GUS: β-glucuronidase; uidA (or gusA) from E. coli
