[The description below was written by a language model from this plasmid's Addgene catalogue record and pLannotate feature annotations shown in this document.]
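Description:
pSIM24-GUS is a plant expression vector built on the pSIM24 backbone (about 7.1 kb without insert; the sequenced plasmid is 8,881 nt) that carries the E. coli uidA gene encoding the β-glucuronidase (GUS) reporter. It has the layout of a compact binary vector. A high-copy ColE1/pUC-type origin and an ampicillin resistance gene (β-lactamase with its own promoter) support propagation and selection in E. coli. The incP oriV together with the trfA replication initiator gene provides broad-host-range replication of the kind used to maintain plasmids in Agrobacterium. Left and right border repeats from nopaline C58 T-DNA are also annotated, marking the segment intended for transfer into the plant genome.

The payload consists of two plant expression units. The GUS coding sequence was cloned between XhoI and SstI sites, both retained, and according to the catalogue entry is driven by the M24 promoter. That promoter is not picked up in the feature table, but the unannotated stretch between the left border and the GUS start is where it would sit. On the circular map the GUS reading frame runs directly into the pea rbcS-E9 terminator and polyadenylation signal. Next to this, in the opposite orientation, a NOS promoter–nptII (neo)–NOS terminator cassette confers kanamycin resistance for selecting transformed plant cells.

The associated publication title describes the vector as suited to both transient assays and stable expression of foreign genes in plants, with this GUS version acting as the reporter-bearing form. Repository sequencing found a T120A discrepancy in the GUS insert, and its effect on function, if any, is unknown.
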