Addgene plasmid #67882: pSIM24-GUS
Purpose: Plant gene expression vector pSIM24 containing the GUS (Beta-glucuronidase) reporter gene
Depositing lab: Indu Maiti. Depositing organization: University of Kentucky. Publication: pSiM24 is a novel versatile gene expression vector for transient assays as well as stable expression of foreign genes in plants. Sahoo DK, Dey N, Maiti IB. PLoS One. 2014 Jun 4;9(6):e98988. doi: 10.1371/journal.pone.0098988. eCollection 2014. PONE-D-14-03371 PubMed 24897541.
Backbone
  Vector backbone: pSIM24
  Backbone size w/o insert (bp): 7081
  Vector type: Plant Expression
  Selectable markers: Kanamycin
Growth in bacteria
  Bacterial resistance: Ampicillin, 100 μg/mL
  Growth temperature: 37°C
  Growth strain: DH5alpha
  Copy number: High Copy
Gene/Insert
  Gene/Insert name: uidA (alt names: β-glucuronidase; GUS)
  Species: E. coli
  Mutation: T120A
  GenBank ID: NC_000913.3
  Promoter: M24
  Cloning method: Restriction Enzyme; 5′ cloning site XhoI (not destroyed); 3′ cloning site SstI (not destroyed)
  Sequencing primers: 5′ NOS-F (5'-GCGTTCAAAAGTCGCCTAAG-3'); 3′ NOSterm-R (5'-attgccaaatgtttgaacga-3')
Terms and licenses: Academic/Nonprofit Terms; Industry Terms: Not Available to Industry
Depositor comments: Addgene QC NGS identifies a T120A discrepancy in the GUS insert. It is unknown what, if any, impact this may have on plasmid function.
How to cite: pSIM24-GUS was a gift from Indu Maiti (Addgene plasmid # 67882 ; http://n2t.net/addgene:67882 ; RRID:Addgene_67882)
