>Addgene plasmid #67882 | pSIM24-GUS | addgene partial sequence | sequence record 120041 | NOS-F 5'-GCGTTCAAAAGTCGCCTAAG-3'
AAAATGCTCCACTGACGTTCCATAAATTCCCCTCGGTATCCAATTAGAGTCTCATATTCACTCTCAAATG
GGAATTGAGCAAGATGGACTTCATGCTGGAAGTCCTGCTGCTTGGGTTGAGAGGCTTTTTGGATACGATT
GGGCTCAACAGACTATTGGATGCTCTGATGCTGCTGTTTTTAGGCTTTCTGCTCAGGGAAGGCCAGTTCT
TTTCGTTAAGACTGATCTTTCTGGTGCTCTTAATGAGCTTCAAGATGAGGCTGCTAGACTTTCTTGGCTT
GCTACTACTGGTGTTCCATGCGCTGCTGTTCTTGATGTTGTTACTGAGGCTGGAAGAGATTGGCTTCTTT
TGGGAGAGGTTCCAGGACAAGATTTGCTTTCTTCACACCTTGCTCCAGCTGAGAAGGTTTCCATTATGGC
TGATGCTATGAGAAGGCTTCACACTCTTGATCCTGCTACTTGCCCATTTGATCACCAAGCTAAGCACAGA
ATTGAAAGGGCTAGAACTAGGATGGAAGCTGGACTTGTGGATCAGGATGATCTTGATGAGGAACATCAAG
GATTGGCTCCAGCTGAACTTTTTGCTAGGCTCAAGGCTAGAATGCCAGATGGTGAGGATCTTGTTGTTAC
TCATGGTGATGCTTGCCTTCCAAACATTATGGTGGAGAACGGAAGGTTTTCTGGATTCATTGATTGCGGA
AGGCTTGGAGTTGCTGATAGGTATCAGGATATTGCTCTCGCTACTAGGGATATTGCTGAAGAACTTGGTG
GAGAGTGGGCTGATAGATTCCTTGTGCTTTACGGAATTGCTGCTCCAGATTCCCAAAGGATTGCTTTCTA
CAGGCTCCTCGATGAGTTCTTCTGAATCGTTCAAACATTTGGCAATAAAGTT
