>Addgene plasmid #67882 | pSIM24-GUS | addgene partial sequence | sequence record 121436 | E9-term-R 5'-GTAGGATTCTGGTGTGTGCG-3'
AACCGATGATACGAACGAAAGCTCTAGACTGCAGGAGCTCGTCGACTCATTGTTTGCCTCCCTGCTGCGG
TTTTTCACCGAAGTTCATGCCAGTCCAGCGTTTTTGCAGCAGAAAAGCCGCCGACTTCGGTTTGCGGTCG
CGAGTGAAGATCCCTTTCTTGTTACCGCCAACGCGCAATATGCCTTGCGAGGTCGCAAAATCGGCGAAAT
TCCATACCTGTTCACCGACGACGGCGCTGACGCGATCAAAGACGCGGTGATACATATCCAGCCATGCACA
CTGATACTCTTCACTCCACATGTCGGTGTACATTGAGTGCAGCCCGGCTAACGTATCCACGCCGTATTCG
GTGATGATAATCGGCTGATGCAGTTTCTCCTGCCAGGCCAGAAGTTCTTTTTCCAGTACCTTCTCTGCCG
TTTCCAAATCGCCGCTTTGGACATACCATCCGTAATAACGGTTCAGGCACAGCACATCAAAGAGATCGCT
GATGGTATCGGTGTGAGCGTCGCAGAACATTACATTGACGCAGGTGATCGGACGCGTCGGGTCGAGTTTA
CGCGTTGCTTCCGCCAGTGGCGCGAAATATTCCCGTGCACCTTGCGGACGGGTATCCGGTTCGTTGGCAA
TACTCCACATCACCACGCTTGGGTGGTTTTTGTCACGCGCTATCAGCTCTTTAATCGCCTGTAAGTGCGC
TTGCTGAGTTTCCCCGTTGACTGCCTCTTCGCTGTACAGTTCTTTCGGCTTGTTGCCCGCTTCGAAACCA
ATGCCTAAAGAGAGGTTAAAGCCGACAGCAGCAGTTTCATCAATCACCACGATGCCATGTTCATCTGCCC
AGTCGAGCATCTCTTCAGCGTAAGGGTAATGCGAGGTACGGTAGGAGTTGGCCCCAATCCAGTCCATTAA
TGCGTGGTCGTGCACCATCAGCACGTTATCGAATCCTT
